>Addgene plasmid #174511 | BcLOV4 fusion tools screening plasmid #1 | addgene full sequence | sequence record 357205 | Addgene NGS Result
TCTGAGCTATTCCAGAAGTAGTGAGGAGGCTTTTTTGGAGGCCTAGGCTTTTGCAAAAAGCTCCCGGGAG
CTTGTATATCCATTTTCGGATCTGATCAAGAGACAGGATGAGGATCGTTTCGCATGATTGAACAAGATGG
ATTGCACGCAGGTTCTCCGGCCGCTTGGGTGGAGAGGCTATTCGGCTATGACTGGGCACAACAGACAATC
GGCTGCTCTGATGCCGCCGTGTTCCGGCTGTCAGCGCAGGGGCGCCCGGTTCTTTTTGTCAAGACCGACC
TGTCCGGTGCCCTGAATGAACTGCAGGACGAGGCAGCGCGGCTATCGTGGCTGGCCACGACGGGCGTTCC
TTGCGCAGCTGTGCTCGACGTTGTCACTGAAGCGGGAAGGGACTGGCTGCTATTGGGCGAAGTGCCGGGG
CAGGATCTCCTGTCATCTCACCTTGCTCCTGCCGAGAAAGTATCCATCATGGCTGATGCAATGCGGCGGC
TGCATACGCTTGATCCGGCTACCTGCCCATTCGACCACCAAGCGAAACATCGCATCGAGCGAGCACGTAC
TCGGATGGAAGCCGGTCTTGTCGATCAGGATGATCTGGACGAAGAGCATCAGGGGCTCGCGCCAGCCGAA
CTGTTCGCCAGGCTCAAGGCGCGCATGCCCGACGGCGAGGATCTCGTCGTGACCCATGGCGATGCCTGCT
TGCCGAATATCATGGTGGAAAATGGCCGCTTTTCTGGATTCATCGACTGTGGCCGGCTGGGTGTGGCGGA
CCGCTATCAGGACATAGCGTTGGCTACCCGTGATATTGCTGAAGAGCTTGGCGGCGAATGGGCTGACCGC
TTCCTCGTGCTTTACGGTATCGCCGCTCCCGATTCGCAGCGCATCGCCTTCTATCGCCTTCTTGACGAGT
TCTTCTGAGCGGGACTCTGGGGTTCGAAATGACCGACCAAGCGACGCCCAACCTGCCATCACGAGATTTC
GATTCCACCGCCGCCTTCTATGAAAGGTTGGGCTTCGGAATCGTTTTCCGGGACGCCGGCTGGATGATCC
TCCAGCGCGGGGATCTCATGCTGGAGTTCTTCGCCCACCCCAACTTGTTTATTGCAGCTTATAATGGTTA
CAAATAAAGCAATAGCATCACAAATTTCACAAATAAAGCATTTTTTTCACTGCATTCTAGTTGTGGTTTG
TCCAAACTCATCAATGTATCTTATCATGTCTGTATACCGTCGACCTCTAGCTAGAGCTTGGCGTAATCAT
GGTCATAGCTGTTTCCTGTGTGAAATTGTTATCCGCTCACAATTCCACACAACATACGAGCCGGAAGCAT
AAAGTGTAAAGCCTGGGGTGCCTAATGAGTGAGCTAACTCACATTAATTGCGTTGCGCTCACTGCCCGCT
TTCCAGTCGGGAAACCTGTCGTGCCAGCTGCATTAATGAATCGGCCAACGCGCGGGGAGAGGCGGTTTGC
GTATTGGGCGCTCTTCCGCTTCCTCGCTCACTGACTCGCTGCGCTCGGTCGTTCGGCTGCGGCGAGCGGT
ATCAGCTCACTCAAAGGCGGTAATACGGTTATCCACAGAATCAGGGGATAACGCAGGAAAGAACATGTGA
GCAAAAGGCCAGCAAAAGGCCAGGAACCGTAAAAAGGCCGCGTTGCTGGCGTTTTTCCATAGGCTCCGCC
CCCCTGACGAGCATCACAAAAATCGACGCTCAAGTCAGAGGTGGCGAAACCCGACAGGACTATAAAGATA
CCAGGCGTTTCCCCCTGGAAGCTCCCTCGTGCGCTCTCCTGTTCCGACCCTGCCGCTTACCGGATACCTG
TCCGCCTTTCTCCCTTCGGGAAGCGTGGCGCTTTCTCATAGCTCACGCTGTAGGTATCTCAGTTCGGTGT
AGGTCGTTCGCTCCAAGCTGGGCTGTGTGCACGAACCCCCCGTTCAGCCCGACCGCTGCGCCTTATCCGG
TAACTATCGTCTTGAGTCCAACCCGGTAAGACACGACTTATCGCCACTGGCAGCAGCCACTGGTAACAGG
ATTAGCAGAGCGAGGTATGTAGGCGGTGCTACAGAGTTCTTGAAGTGGTGGCCTAACTACGGCTACACTA
GAAGAACAGTATTTGGTATCTGCGCTCTGCTGAAGCCAGTTACCTTCGGAAAAAGAGTTGGTAGCTCTTG
ATCCGGCAAACAAACCACCGCTGGTAGCGGTGGTTTTTTTGTTTGCAAGCAGCAGATTACGCGCAGAAAA
AAAGGATCTCAAGAAGATCCTTTGATCTTTTCTACGGGGTCTGACGCTCAGTGGAACGAAAACTCACGTT
AAGGGATTTTGGTCATGAGATTATCAAAAAGGATCTTCACCTAGATCCTTTTAAATTAAAAATGAAGTTT
TAAATCAATCTAAAGTATATATGAGTAAACTTGGTCTGACAGTTACCAATGCTTAATCAGTGAGGCACCT
ATCTCAGCGATCTGTCTATTTCGTTCATCCATAGTTGCCTGACTCCCCGTCGTGTAGATAACTACGATAC
GGGAGGGCTTACCATCTGGCCCCAGTGCTGCAATGATACCGCGAGACCCACGCTCACCGGCTCCAGATTT
ATCAGCAATAAACCAGCCAGCCGGAAGGGCCGAGCGCAGAAGTGGTCCTGCAACTTTATCCGCCTCCATC
CAGTCTATTAATTGTTGCCGGGAAGCTAGAGTAAGTAGTTCGCCAGTTAATAGTTTGCGCAACGTTGTTG
CCATTGCTACAGGCATCGTGGTGTCACGCTCGTCGTTTGGTATGGCTTCATTCAGCTCCGGTTCCCAACG
ATCAAGGCGAGTTACATGATCCCCCATGTTGTGCAAAAAAGCGGTTAGCTCCTTCGGTCCTCCGATCGTT
GTCAGAAGTAAGTTGGCCGCAGTGTTATCACTCATGGTTATGGCAGCACTGCATAATTCTCTTACTGTCA
TGCCATCCGTAAGATGCTTTTCTGTGACTGGTGAGTACTCAACCAAGTCATTCTGAGAATAGTGTATGCG
GCGACCGAGTTGCTCTTGCCCGGCGTCAATACGGGATAATACCGCGCCACATAGCAGAACTTTAAAAGTG
CTCATCATTGGAAAACGTTCTTCGGGGCGAAAACTCTCAAGGATCTTACCGCTGTTGAGATCCAGTTCGA
TGTAACCCACTCGTGCACCCAACTGATCTTCAGCATCTTTTACTTTCACCAGCGTTTCTGGGTGAGCAAA
AACAGGAAGGCAAAATGCCGCAAAAAAGGGAATAAGGGCGACATGGAAATGTTGAATACTCATACTCTTC
CTTTTTCAATATTATTGAAGCATTTATCAGGGTTATTGTCTCATGAGCGGATACATATTTGAATGTATTT
AGAAAAATAAACAAATAGGGGTTCCGCGCACATTTCCCCGAAAAGTGCCACCTGACGTCGACGGATCGGG
AGATCTCCCGATCCCCTATGGTGCACTCTCAGTACAATCTGCTCTGATGCCGCATAGTTAAGCCAGTATC
TGCTCCCTGCTTGTGTGTTGGAGGTCGCTGAGTAGTGCGCGAGCAAAATTTAAGCTACAACAAGGCAAGG
CTTGACCGACAATTGCATGAAGAATCTGCTTAGGGTTAGGCGTTTTGCGCTGCTTCGCGATGTACGGGCC
AGATATACGCGTTGACATTGATTATTGACTAGTTATTAATAGTAATCAATTACGGGGTCATTAGTTCATA
GCCCATATATGGAGTTCCGCGTTACATAACTTACGGTAAATGGCCCGCCTGGCTGACCGCCCAACGACCC
CCGCCCATTGACGTCAATAATGACGTATGTTCCCATAGTAACGCCAATAGGGACTTTCCATTGACGTCAA
TGGGTGGAGTATTTACGGTAAACTGCCCACTTGGCAGTACATCAAGTGTATCATATGCCAAGTACGCCCC
CTATTGACGTCAATGACGGTAAATGGCCCGCCTGGCATTATGCCCAGTACATGACCTTATGGGACTTTCC
TACTTGGCAGTACATCTACGTATTAGTCATCGCTATTACCATGGTGATGCGGTTTTGGCAGTACATCAAT
GGGCGTGGATAGCGGTTTGACTCACGGGGATTTCCAAGTCTCCACCCCATTGACGTCAATGGGAGTTTGT
TTTGGCACCAAAATCAACGGGACTTTCCAAAATGTCGTAACAACTCCGCCCCATTGACGCAAATGGGCGG
TAGGCGTGTACGGTGGGAGGTCTATATAAGCAGAGCTCTCTGGCTAACTAGAGAACCCACTGCTTACTGG
CTTATCGAAATTAATACGACTCACTATAGGGAGACCCAAGCTGGCTAGCGTTTAAACTTAAGCTTGGTAC
CGAGCTCGGATCCATGGCCACAGACGCAATCGACCATTACTACCAGAACAGAGACGGCCCCCCTTCCAGG
AGCTTTAGCGACGAATACGACTCATACAATAAGACAGCCCCTCTGCCACCTCTGAGCGCCTGCCCAGAGC
GCGCCCAGACCCCTAACAGCAAGAGAATCCCCATCACACCCAATTCCGCCAAGAGCACCTCCGAGTCTCC
TCGGAGAATCACATTCTCTCGCGACGCAGGCAGCTCCACCAAGGGCAGCACCCAGACAAGCCCATCCAAC
CAGGGCTCCGTGTCTAGCCGGAATGGCTCTAACGGAAATGGCCTGGGCCTGTCCTCTGCCGGCAACTTCG
CCGATTTCTTTAGCTCCGAGGTGTTTTATATCGTGCTGCACAATCCCACCACAGCCCACAGATTCCTGAA
GTTTTGCCAGAGCAGGGCCTGTTCCGAGAACCTGGAGTTTCTGCAGAAGATCGACGAGTACAATAGGCTG
ATCGATGAGGCCACACGCCTGCTGTCTACCATCTACAGCACATACGTGAGCAGCGAGGCCCCTAAGCAGA
TCAACATCTCTAATAGCCACGCCAGGCGCCTGAGCCACGACATCAAGGGAGCAACCCACAACGTGCTGCC
CGGCCTGGAGGATATCTTCAATGGCTCCCAGGAGCAGATCGAGAAGCTGCTGGCCTCTGACCTGTATCCT
AGATTTGTGAAGCACCAGGTGACCGCATCCGCCACAATGGCCCTGGCAAACGACAAGGAGAGGTACCCAG
GCCTGGGCGATTGCTTCTGTCTGACAGACCCACGGAGAGCCGATAATCCCATCGTGTTCGCAAGCGACGG
ATTCGTGAGCGTGACCGGCTATTCCCGCTCTGATATCATCCCAAGGAACTGCCGCTTCCTGCAGGGCAGC
TTTACCGACCGGCAGGCCACAAAGAGGCTGCGCACCTCCATCGAGAATCGCGAGGAGACAGTGGAGCTGC
TGCTGAACTATCGGAAGAATGGCGATCCCTTTTGGAACCTGCTGTACGTGTCCCCTCTGCTGGACGGCAA
TGGCGATGTGAGATTCTTTCTGGGCGGCCAGATCAACTGTTCTACCACAATCCACAGCCGGACCGACGTG
CTGAGAATCCTGAGCCTGAACGACGAGGATACAGGCTCCTTCATCGAGGGCTCTAATAAGACCCCCAGCG
TGCGGTCCAAGGAGTCTAACAATGCCTCCAACTATGGCAAGACATCCTTCTTTAAGTCTTTTAAGAAGTA
CAAGGCCAATACCGTGGAGATCAGAGACGAGGCCGGCATGGAGGGCGAGCTGATCGATAGGATCGGCAAG
CTGCAGTTCAAGACACAGGTGGAGGAGTTTTACACCGCCTATTCTAAGTACCTGGTGCTGAGCTATCAGC
CACAGTCCCAGAACCTGATCGTGAAGTACTTCAGCCCCGGCATCGTGGATATGCTGAACCTGAATATGCC
TAATGGCCTGGTGGCCCCAATCGTGGACAAGGATATCTTCAAGGTGCTGACAGAGCACTCCCCTTCCTCT
GTGCCACGGACCTTTAAGAACGTGGTGAGGGAAGGCATCAAAGCAGGCAGGGCCGTGTCTGTGGAGACAG
GCCTGCTGACAGGCATCGAGGAGATCAAGAAGTCTCAGAACATCTTCAGCGGCACCACAGCCAATCGGGA
GAGAGGCTGGAAGAAGGCCGAGGAGAAGTACGTGTGCCACTTTACCCCCTGTAAGGATGAGATGGGCAGG
GTCGGCTGGGTGGTGCTGACTGTCGCTCCTAAACTGGAAAGATTTGAATTCGGTGGTGGATCAGGTGGAG
GATCTATGGTGAGCAAGGGCGAGGAGGATAACATGGCCATCATCAAGGAGTTCATGCGCTTCAAGGTGCA
CATGGAGGGCTCCGTGAACGGCCACGAGTTCGAGATCGAGGGCGAGGGCGAGGGCCGCCCCTACGAGGGC
ACCCAGACCGCCAAGCTGAAGGTGACCAAGGGTGGCCCCCTGCCCTTCGCCTGGGACATCCTGTCCCCTC
AGTTCATGTACGGCTCCAAGGCCTACGTGAAGCACCCCGCCGACATCCCCGACTACTTGAAGCTGTCCTT
CCCCGAGGGCTTCAAGTGGGAGCGCGTGATGAACTTCGAGGACGGCGGCGTGGTGACCGTGACCCAGGAC
TCCTCCCTGCAGGACGGCGAGTTCATCTACAAGGTGAAGCTGCGCGGCACCAACTTCCCCTCCGACGGCC
CCGTAATGCAGAAGAAGACCATGGGCTGGGAGGCCTCCTCCGAGCGGATGTACCCCGAGGACGGCGCCCT
GAAGGGCGAGATCAAGCAGAGGCTGAAGCTGAAGGACGGCGGCCACTACGACGCTGAGGTCAAGACCACC
TACAAGGCCAAGAAGCCCGTGCAGCTGCCCGGCGCCTACAACGTCAACATCAAGTTGGACATCACCTCCC
ACAACGAGGACTACACCATCGTGGAACAGTACGAACGCGCCGAGGGCCGCCACTCCACCGGCGGCATGGA
CGAGCTGTACAAGCTCGAGTAGTCTAGAGGGCCCGTTTAAACCCGCTGATCAGCCTCGACTGTGCCTTCT
AGTTGCCAGCCATCTGTTGTTTGCCCCTCCCCCGTGCCTTCCTTGACCCTGGAAGGTGCCACTCCCACTG
TCCTTTCCTAATAAAATGAGGAAATTGCATCGCATTGTCTGAGTAGGTGTCATTCTATTCTGGGGGGTGG
GGTGGGGCAGGACAGCAAGGGGGAGGATTGGGAAGACAATAGCAGGCATGCTGGGGATGCGGTGGGCTCT
ATGGCTTCTGAGGCGGAAAGAACCAGCTGGGGCTCTAGGGGGTATCCCC
[124 nt withheld, positions 7190-7313]
C
[91 nt withheld, positions 7315-7405]
A
[49 nt withheld, positions 7407-7455]
CCTTTGACGTTGGAGTCCACGTTCTTT
[37 nt withheld, positions 7483-7519]
ACCCTATCTCGGTCTATTCTTTTGATTTATAAGGGATTTTGCCGATTTCGGCCTATTGGTTAAAAAATGA
GCTGATTTAACAAAAATTTAACGCGAATTAATTCTGTGGAATGTGTGTCAGTTAGGGTGTGGAAAGTCCC
CAGGCTCCCCAGCAGGCAGAAGTATGCAAAGCATGCATCTCAATTAGTCAGCAACCAGGTGTGGAAAGTC
CCCAGGCTCCCCAGCAGGCAGAAGTATGCAAAGCATGCATCTCAATTAGTCAGCAACCATAGTCCCGCCC
CTAACTCCGCCCATCCCGCCCCTAACTCCGCCCAGTTCCGCCCATTCTCCGCCCCATGGCTGACTAATTT
TTTTTATTTATGCAGAGGCCGAGGCCGCCTCTGCC
Features (pLannotate 1.2.2; 21 found; start..end, strand, type, name):
    124..915     +  CDS            neo: KKA2_KLEPN - Also known as kan, nptII. Experimental evidence at protein level: Swiss-Prot protein existence level 1. Resistance to kanamycin, neomycin, paromomycin, ribostamycin, butirosin and gentamicin B. From Klebsiella pneumoniae.
    939..1097    +  CDS            ble (fragment): BLE_KLEPN - Experimental evidence at protein level: Swiss-Prot protein existence level 1. Binding protein with a strong affinity to the bleomycin family of antibiotics. Binds to CL990; an antimitotic-antibiotic compound. From Klebsiella pneumoniae.
   1092..1213    +  polyA_signal   SV40 poly(A) signal: SV40 polyadenylation signal
   1286..1302    -  protein_bind   lac operator: The lac repressor binds to the lac operator to inhibit transcription in E. coli. This inhibition can be relieved by adding lactose or isopropyl-β-D-thiogalactopyranoside (IPTG). lac repressor encoded by lacI
   1310..1340    -  promoter       lac promoter: promoter for the E. coli lac operon
   1355..1376    -  protein_bind   CAP binding site: CAP binding activates transcription in the presence of cAMP. E. coli catabolite activator protein
   1389..1481    -  CDS            lacI (fragment): lac repressor; lacI; The lac repressor binds to the lac operator to inhibit transcription in E. coli. This inhibition can be relieved by adding lactose or isopropyl-β-D-thiogalactopyranoside (IPTG).
   1664..2252    -  rep_origin     ori: high-copy-number ColE1/pMB1/pBR322/pUC origin of replication
   2423..3283    -  CDS            AmpR: β-lactamase; bla; confers resistance to ampicillin, carbenicillin, and related antibiotics
   3284..3388    -  promoter       AmpR promoter: bla
   3447..3499    -  misc_feature   bom (fragment): basis of mobility region from pBR322
   3654..4033    +  enhancer       CMV enhancer: human cytomegalovirus immediate early enhancer
   4034..4237    +  promoter       CMV promoter: human cytomegalovirus (CMV) immediate early promoter
   4233..4266    +  LTR            5' LTR (truncated) (fragment): truncated 5' long terminal repeat (LTR) from HIV-1
   4282..4300    +  promoter       T7 promoter: promoter for bacteriophage T7 RNA polymerase
   5110..5457    +  CDS            PHOT (fragment): PHOT_CHLRE - Experimental evidence at protein level: Swiss-Prot protein existence level 1. Protein kinase that acts as a blue light photoreceptor (PubMed:15695460, PubMed:24285544). Required for non-photochemical quenching (NPQ), a mechanism that converts and dissipates the harmful excess absorbed light energy into heat and protect the photosynthetic apparatus from photo-oxidative damage (PubMed:27626383). Controls the energy-dependent chlorophyll fluorescence quenching (qE) activity of chlorophyll excited states by inducing the expression of the qE effector protein LHCSR3 in high light intens
   6166..6873    +  CDS            mCherry: mCherry is a basic (constitutively fluorescent) red fluorescent protein published in 2004, derived from Discosoma sp.. It is reported to be a very rapidly-maturing monomer with low acid sensitivity.
   6920..7144    +  polyA_signal   bGH poly(A) signal: bovine growth hormone polyadenylation signal
   7148..7169    +  promoter       SV40 promoter (fragment): SV40 enhancer and early promoter
   7190..7618    +  rep_origin     f1 ori (sequence partly withheld): f1 bacteriophage origin of replication; arrow indicates direction of (+) strand synthesis
   7632..57      +  promoter       SV40 promoter (across the origin): SV40 enhancer and early promoter
