[The description below was written by a language model from this plasmid's Addgene catalogue record and pLannotate feature annotations shown in this document.]
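Description:
BcLOV4 fusion tools screening plasmid #1 is a mammalian expression and cloning vector built on the pcDNA3.1 backbone, about 7.9 kb in total with a 2.5 kb insert. It is maintained in E. coli as a high-copy plasmid through a ColE1/pUC-type origin and selected with ampicillin via the β-lactamase gene. An f1 origin is also present. The backbone carries a neomycin/kanamycin phosphotransferase gene driven by the SV40 early promoter and followed by an SV40 polyadenylation signal, the usual pcDNA3.1 arrangement for G418 selection of transfected mammalian cells.

The payload is a single open reading frame driven by the CMV immediate-early enhancer and promoter and terminated by the bGH polyadenylation signal, with a T7 promoter just upstream of the coding region. It encodes BcLOV4, a photoreceptor protein from Botrytis cinerea, joined through a two-repeat GGGS flexible linker to C-terminal mCherry. The automated annotation does not name BcLOV4; it flags only a segment with similarity to a Chlamydomonas phototropin, which is consistent with the blue-light-sensing LOV domain. A short hit labelled as a truncated HIV-1 LTR near the CMV promoter is probably an annotation artefact.

The cassette is laid out as BamHI–BcLOV4–EcoRI–linker–mCherry–XhoI–stop, so an effector domain can be inserted at different positions relative to the photosensor and the red fluorescent reporter. This lets users test fusion arrangements when designing single-component optogenetic tools, with mCherry reporting expression and localisation. The associated work applied this approach to light-controlled membrane recruitment of Rho-family GTPase signalling proteins.
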