Addgene plasmid #174511: BcLOV4 fusion tools screening plasmid #1
Purpose: Cloning plasmid for creating BcLOV4 optogenetic tool fusions. Expresses [BamHI]-BcLOV4-[EcoRI]-GGGSx2-mCherry-[XhoI]-STOP in a pcDNA3.1 backbone.
Depositing lab: Brian Chow. Publication: Designing Single-Component Optogenetic Membrane Recruitment Systems: The Rho-Family GTPase Signaling Toolbox. Berlew EE, Yamada K, Kuznetsov IA, Rand EA, Ochs CC, Jaber Z, Gardner KH, Chow BY. ACS Synth Biol. 2022 Jan 21;11(1):515-521. doi: 10.1021/acssynbio.1c00604. Epub 2022 Jan 3. PubMed 34978789.
Backbone
  Vector backbone: pcDNA3.1
  Backbone size w/o insert (bp): 5375
  Total vector size (bp): 7901
  Vector type: Mammalian Expression
Growth in bacteria
  Bacterial resistance: Ampicillin, 100 μg/mL
  Growth temperature: 37°C
  Growth strain: DH5alpha
  Copy number: High Copy
Gene/Insert
  Gene/Insert name: [BamHI]-BcLOV4-[EcoRI]-GGGSx2-mCherry-[XhoI]-STOP
  Species: H. sapiens (human); Botrytis cinerea
  Insert size (bp): 2526
  Promoter: CMV
  Tag / fusion protein: mCherry (C terminal on insert)
  Cloning method: Gibson Cloning
  Sequencing primers: 5′ CGCAAATGGGCGGTAGGCGTG; 3′ TAGAAGGCACAGTCGAGG
Terms and licenses: Academic/Nonprofit Terms; Industry Terms: Not Available to Industry
How to cite: BcLOV4 fusion tools screening plasmid #1 was a gift from Brian Chow (Addgene plasmid # 174511 ; http://n2t.net/addgene:174511 ; RRID:Addgene_174511)
