>Addgene plasmid #174511 | BcLOV4 fusion tools screening plasmid #1 | depositor partial sequence | sequence record 339300 | Insert
ATGGCCACAGACGCAATCGACCATTACTACCAGAACAGAGACGGCCCCCCTTCCAGGAGCTTTAGCGACG
AATACGACTCATACAATAAGACAGCCCCTCTGCCACCTCTGAGCGCCTGCCCAGAGCGCGCCCAGACCCC
TAACAGCAAGAGAATCCCCATCACACCCAATTCCGCCAAGAGCACCTCCGAGTCTCCTCGGAGAATCACA
TTCTCTCGCGACGCAGGCAGCTCCACCAAGGGCAGCACCCAGACAAGCCCATCCAACCAGGGCTCCGTGT
CTAGCCGGAATGGCTCTAACGGAAATGGCCTGGGCCTGTCCTCTGCCGGCAACTTCGCCGATTTCTTTAG
CTCCGAGGTGTTTTATATCGTGCTGCACAATCCCACCACAGCCCACAGATTCCTGAAGTTTTGCCAGAGC
AGGGCCTGTTCCGAGAACCTGGAGTTTCTGCAGAAGATCGACGAGTACAATAGGCTGATCGATGAGGCCA
CACGCCTGCTGTCTACCATCTACAGCACATACGTGAGCAGCGAGGCCCCTAAGCAGATCAACATCTCTAA
TAGCCACGCCAGGCGCCTGAGCCACGACATCAAGGGAGCAACCCACAACGTGCTGCCCGGCCTGGAGGAT
ATCTTCAATGGCTCCCAGGAGCAGATCGAGAAGCTGCTGGCCTCTGACCTGTATCCTAGATTTGTGAAGC
ACCAGGTGACCGCATCCGCCACAATGGCCCTGGCAAACGACAAGGAGAGGTACCCAGGCCTGGGCGATTG
CTTCTGTCTGACAGACCCACGGAGAGCCGATAATCCCATCGTGTTCGCAAGCGACGGATTCGTGAGCGTG
ACCGGCTATTCCCGCTCTGATATCATCCCAAGGAACTGCCGCTTCCTGCAGGGCAGCTTTACCGACCGGC
AGGCCACAAAGAGGCTGCGCACCTCCATCGAGAATCGCGAGGAGACAGTGGAGCTGCTGCTGAACTATCG
GAAGAATGGCGATCCCTTTTGGAACCTGCTGTACGTGTCCCCTCTGCTGGACGGCAATGGCGATGTGAGA
TTCTTTCTGGGCGGCCAGATCAACTGTTCTACCACAATCCACAGCCGGACCGACGTGCTGAGAATCCTGA
GCCTGAACGACGAGGATACAGGCTCCTTCATCGAGGGCTCTAATAAGACCCCCAGCGTGCGGTCCAAGGA
GTCTAACAATGCCTCCAACTATGGCAAGACATCCTTCTTTAAGTCTTTTAAGAAGTACAAGGCCAATACC
GTGGAGATCAGAGACGAGGCCGGCATGGAGGGCGAGCTGATCGATAGGATCGGCAAGCTGCAGTTCAAGA
CACAGGTGGAGGAGTTTTACACCGCCTATTCTAAGTACCTGGTGCTGAGCTATCAGCCACAGTCCCAGAA
CCTGATCGTGAAGTACTTCAGCCCCGGCATCGTGGATATGCTGAACCTGAATATGCCTAATGGCCTGGTG
GCCCCAATCGTGGACAAGGATATCTTCAAGGTGCTGACAGAGCACTCCCCTTCCTCTGTGCCACGGACCT
TTAAGAACGTGGTGAGGGAAGGCATCAAAGCAGGCAGGGCCGTGTCTGTGGAGACAGGCCTGCTGACAGG
CATCGAGGAGATCAAGAAGTCTCAGAACATCTTCAGCGGCACCACAGCCAATCGGGAGAGAGGCTGGAAG
AAGGCCGAGGAGAAGTACGTGTGCCACTTTACCCCCTGTAAGGATGAGATGGGCAGGGTCGGCTGGGTGG
TGCTGACTGTCGCTCCTAAACTGGAAAGATTTGAATTCGGTGGTGGATCAGGTGGAGGATCTATGGTGAG
CAAGGGCGAGGAGGATAACATGGCCATCATCAAGGAGTTCATGCGCTTCAAGGTGCACATGGAGGGCTCC
GTGAACGGCCACGAGTTCGAGATCGAGGGCGAGGGCGAGGGCCGCCCCTACGAGGGCACCCAGACCGCCA
AGCTGAAGGTGACCAAGGGTGGCCCCCTGCCCTTCGCCTGGGACATCCTGTCCCCTCAGTTCATGTACGG
CTCCAAGGCCTACGTGAAGCACCCCGCCGACATCCCCGACTACTTGAAGCTGTCCTTCCCCGAGGGCTTC
AAGTGGGAGCGCGTGATGAACTTCGAGGACGGCGGCGTGGTGACCGTGACCCAGGACTCCTCCCTGCAGG
ACGGCGAGTTCATCTACAAGGTGAAGCTGCGCGGCACCAACTTCCCCTCCGACGGCCCCGTAATGCAGAA
GAAGACCATGGGCTGGGAGGCCTCCTCCGAGCGGATGTACCCCGAGGACGGCGCCCTGAAGGGCGAGATC
AAGCAGAGGCTGAAGCTGAAGGACGGCGGCCACTACGACGCTGAGGTCAAGACCACCTACAAGGCCAAGA
AGCCCGTGCAGCTGCCCGGCGCCTACAACGTCAACATCAAGTTGGACATCACCTCCCACAACGAGGACTA
CACCATCGTGGAACAGTACGAACGCGCCGAGGGCCGCCACTCCACCGGCGGCATGGACGAGCTGTACAAG
CTCGAG
